>Addgene plasmid #58893 | pEGFP TEM4 FL | addgene partial sequence | sequence record 95387 | EGFP-C 5'-CATGGTCCTGCTGGAGTTCGTG-3'
TCTCGGCATGGACGAGCTGTACAAGTCCGGCCGGACTCAGATCTCGAGCTCAAGCTTCGAATTCTCCACT
ATGGCGGACGGGGCACCCCGGCCCCAGCTTTACCGCAGCGTCTCGTTCAAGCTGCTGGAGCGCTGGAGCG
GCGGCCCCGGGCTGAGGGAGGAGGACACGGACACCCCCGGCTTGAGGCGACGCGCCTCGTGCCGGCCGAC
CACGGCTGCCCGGGGCCAGCCCTCTCGGCGCGTGTCCAAGCTGGCGTCTGGGCCCCTGGCCGCCCCCGCG
CAGCCGCGCCCGCTCCGCAGCCTCTCGCCGTCGGTTCGCCAGCTCTCCCGGCGCTTCGACGCGCCGCGTC
TGGACGACGGCTCCGCTGGGACCCGAGACGGAGGCGTCTTACCCGCGGCCGCGGAAGAAGCGGCCGAGGG
CCCAGCGCGAGGAGCCTGGCCCAGCGTCACCGAGATGCGCAAGCTCTTCGGCGGTCCTGGCTCCAGGAGG
CCCAGCGCCGACTCTGAATCCCCAGGAACGCCCAGCCCCGACGGTGCCGCGTGGGAGCCTCCGGCTCGGG
AGTCGCGGCAGCCACCGACGCCACCCCCTCGGACATGCTTCCCCCTGGCGGGTCTGCGTTCGGCGCGGCC
CCTGACCGGGCCGGAGACCGAAGGGAGGCTGCGCCGGCCGCAGCAGCAACAGGAGCGGGCGCAGCGTCCA
GCGGATGGTTTACATTCTTGGCATATCTTCTCCCAACCGCAGGCCGGGGCCCGGGCCTCCTGCTCCTCCT
CCTCCATCGCCGCCTCCTATCCTGTCAGCCGCAGTCGTGCTGCCAGCTCCAGCGAGGAGGAAGAGGAGGG
CCCGCCGCAGCTGCCTGGAGCCCAGAGTCCGGCCTACCACGGCGGCCACTCCTCGGGCAGTGACGACGAC
CGAGACGGTGAGGGCGGCCACCGCTGGGGAGGGAGGCCCGGGCTCAGGCCTGGAAGCTCCCTATTGGATC
AGGACTGCAGGCCTGACAGTGATGGGTTAAATCTAAGCAGCATGAACTCAGCAGGGGTTTCTGGGAGCC
