>Addgene plasmid #58893 | pEGFP TEM4 FL | addgene partial sequence | sequence record 95459 | SV40pA-R 5'-GAAATTTGTGATGCTATTGC-3'
TTATAAGCTGCAATAAACAAGTTAACAACAACAATTGCATTCATTTTATGTTTCAGGTTCAGGGGGAGGT
GTGGGAGGTTTTTTAAAGCAAGTAAAACCTCTACAAATGTGGTATGGCTGATTATGATCAGTTATCTAGA
GGACTGAGGGCAGCCCCATCAGGCTGGGGCCCTGGAAAGTTTATGTCAACGGGCAATGTTTAGGGCCTTG
GACATGCAGTGTGCGTACGTGTGTGTCTGTATGAATGGAATGGGGCTCAGGGGCGCATGGGTCCCTCCAG
GAAGGCTTGGTTAGAGTCCCAGGGTGGTCCCCAGGGCAGGAATAGGTTTCTTTTCCTCATGTCATTTCCT
CAAATCACCCCCACCCCAGGTGACCAGGTCACTGCATAAATAAGTGCTTGGGAAGGTACACATCTAAAAA
GAAACATAAATACTGTACATGGGGAATTCCCCAGCCTTCCTGCTGCCCTCCAGAAAACCCTCCAAATATT
GCACATGGCCCTCCCCAGCCCCGTGGGGTCCAGACCCAGCTGTGTCTTTGGTAGAAGCTCCAGGGTCAGA
GGTCCTGGTCAGCCCACATGTCCCCCACCCGATCATGACTGGAAGCACCGGGGCAGCCAGAGGGTCGGGA
GAAGCCATGGCCTGGCTGGCCAGTGGGTGTTCCATCAGGAATGCTTCCGCGAAGACAAGGCAGAGCCCAC
GCAGGCACATGTGTGCCCCTGGCTGGATACTCCTGGTCAAAGTCTGCGTGTGGGCTAGGGAGAGGCAAGC
AGGCTGAAGGCAGGTGGGCGGGCGAGTCCTGGGCCACGGCAGACAGGGTCACACCCTCCACAGGAGGAGG
TGGTTTGTGCTGTCGTCTCGACCCACAGTCTCACTGCTGCTGCCGCCCCCACTGCTGAGTCGGAAGTCCT
CATAGCCATCACCTCCACTGATAACCAGCATTTTAGGCCTGGCAGGGGCGGGGCCTCGGTGCCAAGGGGA
GTCCCGGTGCTCCAGTGATGGCAGCTTCTCGGGGCCTGTGTCTG
