[The description below was written by a language model from this plasmid's Addgene catalogue record.]
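Description:
pEGFP TEM4 FL is a mammalian expression plasmid built on the Clontech pEGFP-C2 backbone, designed to produce full-length human TEM4 (also known as ARHGEF17 or p164-RhoGEF) as a fusion to enhanced green fluorescent protein. The TEM4 coding sequence was inserted between the EcoRI and XbaI sites of the multiple cloning site, both of which remain intact. This places it downstream of, and in frame with, the backbone-encoded EGFP so that the fluorescent tag sits at the N terminus of the protein. Transcription of the fusion is driven by the CMV promoter, which gives strong constitutive expression in many mammalian cell types. The plasmid is propagated in E. coli under kanamycin selection, and the neomycin resistance marker allows G418 selection of stably transfected mammalian cells. The copy number is recorded as unknown, and no feature table is supplied, so other backbone elements are not individually documented here.

TEM4 is a Rho-family guanine nucleotide exchange factor, and the associated work concerns the identification of an actin-binding domain within it. The EGFP fusion is therefore suited to visualising the subcellular localisation of the full-length protein in live or fixed cells, for example its association with the actin cytoskeleton. It can also be used to detect or isolate the protein through the GFP tag. One caveat is recorded: repository sequencing found an L722F substitution in the TEM4 insert relative to the reference sequence, and it is not known whether this change affects protein function. Users relying on wild-type activity should take this into account when interpreting results.
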