Addgene plasmid #58893: pEGFP TEM4 FL
Purpose: Expresses GFP tagged full length TEM4 protein. Please see notes below for information regarding the L722F mutation in TEM4.
Depositing lab: Channing Der. Publication: Identification of a novel actin-binding domain within the Rho guanine nucleotide exchange factor TEM4. Mitin N, Rossman KL, Der CJ. PLoS One. 2012;7(7):e41876. doi: 10.1371/journal.pone.0041876. Epub 2012 Jul 24. PubMed 22911862.
Backbone
  Vector backbone: pEGFP-C2
  Backbone manufacturer: Clontech
  Vector type: Mammalian Expression
  Selectable markers: Neomycin (select with G418)
Growth in bacteria
  Bacterial resistance: Kanamycin, 50 μg/mL
  Growth temperature: 37°C
  Growth strain: DH5alpha
  Copy number: Unknown
Gene/Insert
  Gene/Insert name: TEM4 (alt names: ARHGEF17; P164RHOGEF)
  Species: H. sapiens (human)
  Mutation: L722F
  GenBank ID: NM_014786.3 NP_055601.2
  Entrez Gene: ARHGEF17 (a.k.a. P164RHOGEF, TEM4, p164-RhoGEF)
  Promoter: CMV
  Tag / fusion protein: EGFP (N terminal on backbone)
  Cloning method: Restriction Enzyme; 5′ cloning site EcoRI (not destroyed); 3′ cloning site XbaI (not destroyed)
  Sequencing primers: 5′ EGFP-C (5'-CATGGTCCTGCTGGAGTTCGTG-3'); 3′ SV40pA-R (5'-GAAATTTGTGATGCTATTGC-3')
Terms and licenses: Academic/Nonprofit Terms; Industry Terms: Not Available to Industry
Depositor comments: Please note that the Addgene verified sequence identified a L722F mutation in TEM4. It is unknown whether this mutation affects protein function.
How to cite: pEGFP TEM4 FL was a gift from Channing Der (Addgene plasmid # 58893 ; http://n2t.net/addgene:58893 ; RRID:Addgene_58893)
