LOCUS       Exported 11574 bp ds-DNA circular SYN 21-SEP-2021
DEFINITION  Expresses GFP tagged full length TEM4 protein.
ACCESSION   .
VERSION     .
KEYWORDS    pEGFP TEM4 FL
SOURCE      synthetic DNA construct
  ORGANISM  synthetic DNA construct
REFERENCE   1 (bases 1 to 11574)
  AUTHORS   Mitin N, Rossman KL, Der CJ
  TITLE     Identification of a novel actin-binding domain within the Rho
            guanine nucleotide exchange factor TEM4.
  JOURNAL   PLoS One. 2012;7(7):e41876. doi: 10.1371/journal.pone.0041876. Epub
            2012 Jul 24.
  PUBMED    22911862
REFERENCE   2 (bases 1 to 11574)
  AUTHORS   .
  TITLE     Direct Submission
  JOURNAL   Exported Sep 21, 2021 from SnapGene Server 1.1.58
            http://www.snapgene.com
FEATURES             Location/Qualifiers
     source          1..11574
                     /organism="synthetic DNA construct"
                     /mol_type="other DNA"
     enhancer        1..304
                     /label=CMV enhancer
                     /note="human cytomegalovirus immediate early enhancer"
     promoter        305..508
                     /label=CMV promoter
                     /note="human cytomegalovirus (CMV) immediate early
                     promoter"
     primer_bind     459..479
                     /label=CMV-F
                     /note="Human CMV immediate early promoter, forward primer"
     regulatory      547..556
                     /regulatory_class="other"
                     /note="vertebrate consensus sequence for strong initiation
                     of translation (Kozak, 1987)"
     CDS             553..1269
                     /codon_start=1
                     /product="enhanced GFP"
                     /label=EGFP
                     /translation="MVSKGEELFTGVVPILVELDGDVNGHKFSVSGEGEGDATYGKLTL
                     KFICTTGKLPVPWPTLVTTLTYGVQCFSRYPDHMKQHDFFKSAMPEGYVQERTIFFKDD
                     GNYKTRAEVKFEGDTLVNRIELKGIDFKEDGNILGHKLEYNYNSHNVYIMADKQKNGIK
                     VNFKIRHNIEDGSVQLADHYQQNTPIGDGPVLLPDNHYLSTQSALSKDPNEKRDHMVLL
                     EFVTAAGITLGMDELYK"
     CDS             553..1269
                     /codon_start=1
                     /product="the original enhanced GFP (Yang et al., 1996)"
                     /label=EGFP
                     /note="mammalian codon-optimized"
                     /translation="MVSKGEELFTGVVPILVELDGDVNGHKFSVSGEGEGDATYGKLTL
                     KFICTTGKLPVPWPTLVTTLTYGVQCFSRYPDHMKQHDFFKSAMPEGYVQERTIFFKDD
                     GNYKTRAEVKFEGDTLVNRIELKGIDFKEDGNILGHKLEYNYNSHNVYIMADKQKNGIK
                     VNFKIRHNIEDGSVQLADHYQQNTPIGDGPVLLPDNHYLSTQSALSKDPNEKRDHMVLL
                     EFVTAAGITLGMDELYK"
     primer_bind     complement(598..619)
                     /label=EGFP-N
                     /note="EGFP, reverse primer"
     primer_bind     complement(859..878)
                     /label=EXFP-R
                     /note="For distinguishing EGFP variants, reverse primer"
     primer_bind     1206..1227
                     /label=EGFP-C
                     /note="EGFP, forward primer"
     polyA_signal    8302..8423
                     /label=SV40 poly(A) signal
                     /note="SV40 polyadenylation signal"
     primer_bind     complement(8339..8358)
                     /label=SV40pA-R
                     /note="SV40 polyA, reverse primer"
     primer_bind     8393..8412
                     /label=EBV-rev
                     /note="SV40 polyA terminator, reverse primer"
     rep_origin      complement(8430..8885)
                     /direction=LEFT
                     /label=f1 ori
                     /note="f1 bacteriophage origin of replication; arrow
                     indicates direction of (+) strand synthesis"
     primer_bind     complement(8567..8588)
                     /label=F1ori-F
                     /note="F1 origin, forward primer"
     primer_bind     8779..8798
                     /label=F1ori-R
                     /note="F1 origin, reverse primer"
     promoter        8912..9016
                     /gene="bla"
                     /label=AmpR promoter
     promoter        9018..9375
                     /label=SV40 promoter
                     /note="SV40 enhancer and early promoter"
     primer_bind     complement(9041..9061)
                     /label=pBABE 3'
                     /note="SV40 enhancer, reverse primer for pBABE vectors"
     rep_origin      9226..9361
                     /label=SV40 ori
                     /note="SV40 origin of replication"
     primer_bind     9288..9307
                     /label=SV40pro-F
                     /note="SV40 promoter/origin, forward primer"
     CDS             9410..10204
                     /codon_start=1
                     /gene="aph(3')-II (or nptII)"
                     /product="aminoglycoside phosphotransferase from Tn5"
                     /label=NeoR/KanR
                     /note="confers resistance to neomycin, kanamycin, and G418
                     (Geneticin(R))"
                     /translation="MIEQDGLHAGSPAAWVERLFGYDWAQQTIGCSDAAVFRLSAQGRP
                     VLFVKTDLSGALNELQDEAARLSWLATTGVPCAAVLDVVTEAGRDWLLLGEVPGQDLLS
                     SHLAPAEKVSIMADAMRRLHTLDPATCPFDHQAKHRIERARTRMEAGLVDQDDLDEEHQ
                     GLAPAELFARLKASMPDGEDLVVTHGDACLPNIMVENGRFSGFIDCGRLGVADRYQDIA
                     LATRDIAEELGGEWADRFLVLYGIAAPDSQRIAFYRLLDEFF"
     primer_bind     complement(9464..9483)
                     /label=Neo-R
                     /note="Neomycin resistance gene, reverse primer"
     primer_bind     10074..10093
                     /label=Neo-F
                     /note="Neomycin resistance gene, forward primer"
     primer_bind     complement(10392..10411)
                     /label=TK-pA-R
                     /note="Thymidine kinase polyA, reverse primer"
     polyA_signal    10436..10483
                     /label=HSV TK poly(A) signal
                     /note="herpes simplex virus thymidine kinase
                     polyadenylation signal (Cole and Stacy, 1985)"
     rep_origin      10812..11400
                     /direction=RIGHT
                     /label=ori
                     /note="high-copy-number ColE1/pMB1/pBR322/pUC origin of
                     replication"
     primer_bind     11301..11320
                     /label=pBR322ori-F
                     /note="pBR322 origin, forward primer"
ORIGIN
        1 cgttacataa cttacggtaa atggcccgcc tggctgaccg cccaacgacc cccgcccatt
       61 gacgtcaata atgacgtatg ttcccatagt aacgccaata gggactttcc attgacgtca
      121 atgggtggag tatttacggt aaactgccca cttggcagta catcaagtgt atcatatgcc
      181 aagtacgccc cctattgacg tcaatgacgg taaatggccc gcctggcatt atgcccagta
      241 catgacctta tgggactttc ctacttggca gtacatctac gtattagtca tcgctattac
      301 catggtgatg cggttttggc agtacatcaa tgggcgtgga tagcggtttg actcacgggg
      361 atttccaagt ctccacccca ttgacgtcaa tgggagtttg ttttggcacc aaaatcaacg
      421 ggactttcca aaatgtcgta acaactccgc cccattgacg caaatgggcg gtaggcgtgt
      481 acggtgggag gtctatataa gcagagctgg tttagtgaac cgtcagatcc gctagcgcta
      541 ccggtcgcca ccatggtgag caagggcgag gagctgttca ccggggtggt gcccatcctg
      601 gtcgagctgg acggcgacgt aaacggccac aagttcagcg tgtccggcga gggcgagggc
      661 gatgccacct acggcaagct gaccctgaag ttcatctgca ccaccggcaa gctgcccgtg
      721 ccctggccca ccctcgtgac caccctgacc tacggcgtgc agtgcttcag ccgctacccc
      781 gaccacatga agcagcacga cttcttcaag tccgccatgc ccgaaggcta cgtccaggag
      841 cgcaccatct tcttcaagga cgacggcaac tacaagaccc gcgccgaggt gaagttcgag
      901 ggcgacaccc tggtgaaccg catcgagctg aagggcatcg acttcaagga ggacggcaac
      961 atcctggggc acaagctgga gtacaactac aacagccaca acgtctatat catggccgac
     1021 aagcagaaga acggcatcaa ggtgaacttc aagatccgcc acaacatcga ggacggcagc
     1081 gtgcagctcg ccgaccacta ccagcagaac acccccatcg gcgacggccc cgtgctgctg
     1141 cccgacaacc actacctgag cacccagtcc gccctgagca aagaccccaa cgagaagcgc
     1201 gatcacatgg tcctgctgga gttcgtgacc gccgccggga tcactctcgg catggacgag
     1261 ctgtacaagt ccggccggac tcagatctcg agctcaagct tcgaattcgc cactatggcg
     1321 gacggggcac cccggcccca gctttaccgc agcgtctcgt tcaagctgct ggagcgctgg
     1381 agcggcggcc ccgggctgag ggaggaggac acggacaccc ccggcttgag gcgacgcgcc
     1441 tcgtgccggc cgaccacggc tgcccggggc cagccctctc ggcgcgtgtc caagctggcg
     1501 tctgggcccc tggccgcccc cgcgcagccg cgcccgctcc gcagcctctc gccgtcggtt
     1561 cgccagctct cccggcgctt cgacgcgccg cgtctggacg acggctccgc tgggacccga
     1621 gacggaggcg tcttacccgc ggccgcggaa gaagcggccg agggcccagc gcgaggagcc
     1681 tggcccagcg tcaccgagat gcgcaagctc ttcggcggtc ctggctccag gaggcccagc
     1741 gccgactctg aatccccagg aacgcccagc cccgacggtg ccgcgtggga gcctccggct
     1801 cgggagtcgc ggcagccacc gacgccaccc cctcggacat gcttccccct ggcgggtctg
     1861 cgttcggcgc ggcccctgac cgggccggag accgaaggga ggctgcgccg gccgcagcag
     1921 caacaggagc gggcgcagcg tccagcggat ggtttacatt cttggcatat cttctcccaa
     1981 ccgcaggccg gggcccgggc ctcctgctcc tcctcctcca tcgccgcctc ctatcctgtc
     2041 agccgcagtc gtgctgccag ctccagcgag gaggaagagg agggcccgcc gcagctgcct
     2101 ggagcccaga gtccggccta ccacggcggc cactcctcgg gcagtgacga cgaccgagac
     2161 ggtgagggcg gccaccgctg gggagggagg cccgggctca ggcctggaag ctccctattg
     2221 gatcaggact gcaggcctga cagtgatggg ttaaatctaa gcagcatgaa ctcagcaggg
     2281 gtttctggga gccctgagcc cccaacatct ccaagagccc ctagagaaga aggactccgg
     2341 gagtggggta gtggctctcc gccctgcgtc ccaggtcccc aggagggact tcggcctatg
     2401 tctgactctg tgggaggagc tttccgtgtg gccaaggtga gctttccctc gtacctggcc
     2461 agccccgcag gctcccgcgg tagcagccgt tattccagca cggagaccct caaggacgac
     2521 gacctatggt ctagtagggg ttctgggggc tggggcgtgt accgctcccc tagctttgga
     2581 gctggggaag ggctcctgcg gtcccaggct cgaacccgtg ccaaaggacc tggaggcacc
     2641 tctagggcat tgagggatgg aggatttgag cctgaaaaga gtcgacagcg gaagtccctg
     2701 tcaaatccag atatcgcctc agagaccctg acgcttctca gtttcctgcg ctcagacctt
     2761 tcagagctga gggtccgaaa acctggtggg agctccgggg accgtggaag caacccccta
     2821 gatggcagag actcaccatc cgcaggtggc cctgtggggc aacttgaacc catacccatc
     2881 ccagccccag catcacctgg cacgcgcccc acactcaagg acttgacagc cactctgcgg
     2941 agagcaaagt cattcacctg ctctgagaag cccatggccc gccgcctgcc ccgcaccagt
     3001 gctctgaagt ccagctcctc cgagctcctg ctcacaggcc ctggtgccga ggaggatccg
     3061 ctgcccctca tcgtccagga ccaatatgtg caggaggccc gccaggtttt tgagaagatc
     3121 cagcgcatgg gtgcccaaca agatgatgga agcgatgccc cccctggaag ccctgactgg
     3181 gcaggggatg tgacccgagg gcagcggtcc caggaggagc tctcaggccc tgagtccagt
     3241 ctgacagatg aaggcattgg ggcagaccct gagcctcctg ttgcagcatt ttgcggcctg
     3301 ggtaccacag ggatgtggcg acctctttcc tcatcctcgg cccagacgaa ccaccatggc
     3361 cctgggactg aggacagtct gggcgggtgg gccctggtgt cgcctgagac ccctcccaca
     3421 ccaggtgccc tccgccgacg acgcaaagtc ccaccttcag gttctggtgg gagcgaattt
     3481 agcaatgggg aggcagggga ggcctacagg tccctgagtg acccaattcc tcagcgccac
     3541 cgggctgcca cctctgaaga gcctactggg ttctctgtgg acagcaacct cctgggctca
     3601 ctgagcccca agacagggct ccctgccacc tcagccatgg atgagggctt gaccagtggt
     3661 cacagtgact ggtctgtggg cagtgaagag agcaagggat atcaggaggt tattcagagc
     3721 atagttcagg ggcctggcac cctggggcgt gtggtggacg acaggattgc tggcaaagcc
     3781 cccaagaaga aatccctgag tgaccccagc cgccgtgggg agctggctgg gcctggattc
     3841 gagggccctg gaggggagcc catccgagaa gttgagccca tgctgcctcc atccagcagc
     3901 gagcccatcc ttgtagagca gcgggcagag ccagaagaac ctggtgccac caggagccgg
     3961 gcacagtctg aaagggccct acctgaggct ctgcctcccc ctgccactgc ccaccgaaac
     4021 tttcaccttg accccaagct ggctgacatt ctgtccccga ggctaatccg ccgaggctcc
     4081 aagaagcgcc cagctcggag tagtcaccag gagcttcgga gagacgaggg cagtcaggac
     4141 cagactggca gcctgtctcg ggcccggccc tcctccagac acgttcgcca tgccagtgtg
     4201 cccgccacat ttatgcctat tgtggtgcct gagccaccaa cttctgttgg tccccctgtg
     4261 gctgtgccag aacccatagg cttccctacc cgagcccatc ccacgttgca ggcaccatcg
     4321 ctcgaggacg tcaccaagca gtacatgctg aacctgcact ccggtgaggt ccctgcccca
     4381 gtgccagtgg acatgccctg cttgcctctg gctgcaccgc cctctgctga ggccaagccc
     4441 cctgaggcag ctcggcctgc agatgagcct acccctgcca gcaagtgctg cagcaagcca
     4501 caggtggaca tgcggaagca cgtggccatg accctgctgg acacagagca gtcgtatgtg
     4561 gagtcgctgc gcaccctgat gcagggctac atgcagccgc tgaagcagcc agagaactcc
     4621 gtgctctgtg acccttcact ggtggacgag atcttcgacc agatccccga gctcctggag
     4681 caccacgagc aattcctgga gcaggttcgg cactgcatgc agacctggca tgcccagcag
     4741 aaggtgggag ccctgctcgt ccagtcgttc tccaaggatg tcctagtaaa catctattct
     4801 gcctatatcg ataacttcct caatgcaaag gatgctgtgc gtgtggccaa ggaggcgagg
     4861 cctgcctttc tcaagttcct agagcaaagc atgcgtgaga acaaggagaa gcaggcgctg
     4921 tctgacctca tgatcaagcc tgtgcagcgg atcccacgct acgagcttct ggtgaaggac
     4981 ctcctgaagc atacacctga ggaccacccg gaccatccac tcctgctgga ggcgcagcgg
     5041 aacatcaagc aggtggctga gcgcatcaac aagggtgtgc ggagtgccga ggaggcggag
     5101 cgccatgccc gtgtgctgca ggagatagag gctcacatcg agggcatgga ggatctccag
     5161 gcccctctgc ggcggttcct gagacaggag atggtcattg aagtgaaggc gatcggtggc
     5221 aagaaggacc ggtctctctt cctgttcacg gacctcatcg tctgcaccac tctgaagcga
     5281 aagtcaggct ccctgcggcg cagctccatg agcctgtaca cggcagccag tgtcattgac
     5341 acagccagca agtacaagat gctgtggaag ctgccgctgg aagacgcaga catcatcaaa
     5401 ggggcatccc aagccaccaa tcgggagaac atccagaagg ccatcagccg ccttgatgag
     5461 gacctcacca ccctgggcca aatgagcaag ctctctgaga gccttggttt cccccaccag
     5521 agcctggacg atgcactgcg ggacctctca gctgccatgc accgggacct gtcggagaag
     5581 caggcgctgt gctacgcgct ttccttcccg ccaaccaagc tggagctgtg cgccactcgg
     5641 cccgagggca ccgactccta catttttgag ttccctcacc ctgacgcccg ccttggtttt
     5701 gaacaggcct tcgatgaggc caagaggaag ctggcatcca gcaaaagctg tctagaccct
     5761 gagttcctga aggccatccc catcatgaaa acccgcagtg gcatgcagtt ctcctgtgcg
     5821 gctcccaccc tgaacagctg cccggagccc tcgcctgagg tatgggtctg caacagcgac
     5881 ggctacgtgg gccaggtgtg cctgctgagc ctgcgcgccg agccggacgt ggaggcctgc
     5941 atcgccgtct gttccgcccg catcctctgc atcggggcgg tgcccgggct gcagcctcgc
     6001 tgccaccggg agcctcctcc gtcgctgagg agtcctccag agacggcacc ggagcccgcc
     6061 gggccggagc tggacgtcga ggccgctgca gacgaggaag ccgcgacgct cgcggagccg
     6121 gggccgcagc cctgccttca catctccatt gcaggctcgg gcttggagat gacgccgggc
     6181 ctcggcgagg gtgacccccg cccagagctg gtgccctttg acagtgactc tgacgatgag
     6241 tcttcgccca gcccctcggg gacgctgcag agccaggcca gccggtccac catctcctcc
     6301 agctttggca atgaggagac cccgagttcc aaggaggcca cggcagagac caccagctca
     6361 gaggaggagc aggagccagg cttcctgcca ctgtctggct cctttgggcc tggtggtccc
     6421 tgcggcacca gcccaatgga tgggagagcc cttcgccgct ccagccacgg ctccttcacc
     6481 cggggcagcc ttgaggacct gctgagtgtc gaccctgagg cctaccagag ctccgtgtgg
     6541 ctgggcactg aggatggctg tgtccacgtg taccagtcct ccgacagcat ccgtgaccgc
     6601 aggaacagca tgaagctcca gcatgcggcc tctgtgacct gcatcttgta tctgaataac
     6661 caggtgtttg tgtctctggc caatggagag cttgtggtct accaaaggga agcaggccat
     6721 ttctgggacc cccagaactt caaatcagtg accttgggca cccaggggag ccccatcacc
     6781 aagatggtat ctgtgggtgg gcggctgtgg tgtggctgcc agaaccgagt ccttgtcctg
     6841 agccctgaca cgctgcagct ggagcacatg ttttacgtgg gtcaggattc aagccgctgc
     6901 gtggcttgca tggtggactc cagcctgggt gtgtgggtga cattgaaagg tagtgcccac
     6961 gtgtgtctct accatccaga cacctttgag cagctggcag aagtagacgt cactcctccc
     7021 gtgcacagga tgctggcagg ctcggatgcc atcatccggc agcacaaggc tgcctgtctg
     7081 cgaatcacag cgctgctggt gtgtgaggag ctgctgtggg tgggcaccag tgctggtgtc
     7141 gtcctcacca tgcccacttc gcccggtact gtcagctgcc cacgggcacc actcagtccc
     7201 acaggcctcg gccagggaca caccggccac gtccgcttct tggctgcagt ccagctgcca
     7261 gatggcttca acctgctctg cccaacccca ccacctcccc cagacacagg ccccgagaag
     7321 ctgccatcac tggagcaccg ggactcccct tggcaccgag gccccgcccc tgccaggcct
     7381 aaaatgctgg ttatcagtgg aggtgatggc tatgaggact tccgactcag cagtgggggc
     7441 ggcagcagca gtgagactgt gggtcgagac gacagcacaa accacctcct cctgtggagg
     7501 gtgtgaccct gtctgccgtg gcccaggact cgcccgccca cctgccttca gcctgcttgc
     7561 ctctccctag cccacacgca gactttgacc aggagtatcc agccaggggc acacatgtgc
     7621 ctgcgtgggc tctgccttgt cttcgcggaa gcattcctga tggaacaccc actggccagc
     7681 caggccatgg cttctcccga ccctctggct gccccggtgc ttccagtcat gatcgggtgg
     7741 gggacatgtg ggctgaccag gacctctgac cctggagctt ctaccaaaga cacagctggg
     7801 tctggacccc acggggctgg ggagggccat gtgcaatatt tggagggttt tctggagggc
     7861 agcaggaagg ctggggaatt ccccatgtac agtatttatg tttcttttta gatgtgtacc
     7921 ttcccaagca cttatttatg cagtgacctg gtcacctggg gtgggggtga tttgaggaaa
     7981 tgacatgagg aaaagaaacc tattcctgcc ctggggacca ccctgggact ctaaccaagc
     8041 cttcctggag ggacccatgc gcccctgagc cccattccat tcatacagac acacacgtac
     8101 gcacactgca tgtccaaggc cctaaacatt gcccgttgac ataaactttc cagggcccca
     8161 gcctgatggg gctgccctca gtcctctaga taactgatca taatcagcca taccacattt
     8221 gtagaggttt tacttgcttt aaaaaacctc ccacacctcc ccctgaacct gaaacataaa
     8281 atgaatgcaa ttgttgttgt taacttgttt attgcagctt ataatggtta caaataaagc
     8341 aatagcatca caaatttcac aaataaagca tttttttcac tgcattctag ttgtggtttg
     8401 tccaaactca tcaatgtatc ttaacgcgta aattgtaagc gttaatattt tgttaaaatt
     8461 cgcgttaaat ttttgttaaa tcagctcatt ttttaaccaa taggccgaaa tcggcaaaat
     8521 cccttataaa tcaaaagaat agaccgagat agggttgagt gttgttccag tttggaacaa
     8581 gagtccacta ttaaagaacg tggactccaa cgtcaaaggn nnnnnnnnnn nnnnnnnnnn
     8641 nnnnnnnnnn nnnnnnnnnn nnnnnnnntn nnnnnnnnnn nnnnnnnnnn nnnnnnnnnn
     8701 nnnnnnnnnn nnnnnnnnnn nnnnnnnnnn nnnnnnnnnn nnnnnnnnnn nnnnnnnnnn
     8761 gnnnnnnnnn nnnnnnnnnn nnnnnnnnnn nnnnnnnnnn nnnnnnnnnn nnnnnnnnnn
     8821 nnnnnnnnnn nnnnnnnnnn nnnnnnnnnn nnnnnnnnnn nnnnnnnnnn nnnnnnnnnn
     8881 nnnnncaggt ggcacttttc ggggaaatgt gcgcggaacc cctatttgtt tatttttcta
     8941 aatacattca aatatgtatc cgctcatgag acaataaccc tgataaatgc ttcaataata
     9001 ttgaaaaagg aagagtcctg aggcggaaag aaccagctgt ggaatgtgtg tcagttaggg
     9061 tgtggaaagt ccccaggctc cccagcaggc agaagtatgc aaagcatgca tctcaattag
     9121 tcagcaacca ggtgtggaaa gtccccaggc tccccagcag gcagaagtat gcaaagcatg
     9181 catctcaatt agtcagcaac catagtcccg cccctaactc cgcccatccc gcccctaact
     9241 ccgcccagtt ccgcccattc tccgccccat ggctgactaa ttttttttat ttatgcagag
     9301 gccgaggccg cctcggcctc tgagctattc cagaagtagt gaggaggctt ttttggaggc
     9361 ctaggctttt gcaaagatcg atcaagagac aggatgagga tcgtttcgca tgattgaaca
     9421 agatggattg cacgcaggtt ctccggccgc ttgggtggag aggctattcg gctatgactg
     9481 ggcacaacag acaatcggct gctctgatgc cgccgtgttc cggctgtcag cgcaggggcg
     9541 cccggttctt tttgtcaaga ccgacctgtc cggtgccctg aatgaactgc aagacgaggc
     9601 agcgcggcta tcgtggctgg ccacgacggg cgttccttgc gcagctgtgc tcgacgttgt
     9661 cactgaagcg ggaagggact ggctgctatt gggcgaagtg ccggggcagg atctcctgtc
     9721 atctcacctt gctcctgccg agaaagtatc catcatggct gatgcaatgc ggcggctgca
     9781 tacgcttgat ccggctacct gcccattcga ccaccaagcg aaacatcgca tcgagcgagc
     9841 acgtactcgg atggaagccg gtcttgtcga tcaggatgat ctggacgaag agcatcaggg
     9901 gctcgcgcca gccgaactgt tcgccaggct caaggcgagc atgcccgacg gcgaggatct
     9961 cgtcgtgacc catggcgatg cctgcttgcc gaatatcatg gtggaaaatg gccgcttttc
    10021 tggattcatc gactgtggcc ggctgggtgt ggcggaccgc tatcaggaca tagcgttggc
    10081 tacccgtgat attgctgaag agcttggcgg cgaatgggct gaccgcttcc tcgtgcttta
    10141 cggtatcgcc gctcccgatt cgcagcgcat cgccttctat cgccttcttg acgagttctt
    10201 ctgagcggga ctctggggtt cgaaatgacc gaccaagcga cgcccaacct gccatcacga
    10261 gatttcgatt ccaccgccgc cttctatgaa aggttgggct tcggaatcgt tttccgggac
    10321 gccggctgga tgatcctcca gcgcggggat ctcatgctgg agttcttcgc ccaccctagg
    10381 gggaggctaa ctgaaacacg gaaggagaca ataccggaag gaacccgcgc tatgacggca
    10441 ataaaaagac agaataaaac gcacggtgtt gggtcgtttg ttcataaacg cggggttcgg
    10501 tcccagggct ggcactctgt cgatacccca ccgagacccc attggggcca atacgcccgc
    10561 gtttcttcct tttccccacc ccacccccca agttcgggtg aaggcccagg gctcgcagcc
    10621 aacgtcgggg cggcaggccc tgccatagcc tcaggttact catatatact ttagattgat
    10681 ttaaaacttc atttttaatt taaaaggatc taggtgaaga tcctttttga taatctcatg
    10741 accaaaatcc cttaacgtga gttttcgttc cactgagcgt cagaccccgt agaaaagatc
    10801 aaaggatctt cttgagatcc tttttttctg cgcgtaatct gctgcttgca aacaaaaaaa
    10861 ccaccgctac cagcggtggt ttgtttgccg gatcaagagc taccaactct ttttccgaag
    10921 gtaactggct tcagcagagc gcagatacca aatactgttc ttctagtgta gccgtagtta
    10981 ggccaccact tcaagaactc tgtagcaccg cctacatacc tcgctctgct aatcctgtta
    11041 ccagtggctg ctgccagtgg cgataagtcg tgtcttaccg ggttggactc aagacgatag
    11101 ttaccggata aggcgcagcg gtcgggctga acggggggtt cgtgcacaca gcccagcttg
    11161 gagcgaacga cctacaccga actgagatac ctacagcgtg agctatgaga aagcgccacg
    11221 cttcccgaag ggagaaaggc ggacaggtat ccggtaagcg gcagggtcgg aacaggagag
    11281 cgcacgaggg agcttccagg gggaaacgcc tggtatcttt atagtcctgt cgggtttcgc
    11341 cacctctgac ttgagcgtcg atttttgtga tgctcgtcag gggggcggag cctatggaaa
    11401 aacgccagca acgcggcctt tttacggttc ctggcctttt gctggccttt tgctcacatg
    11461 ttctttcctg cgttatcccc tgattctgtg gataaccgta ttaccgccat gcattagtta
    11521 ttaatagtaa tcaattacgg ggtcattagt tcatagccca tatatggagt tccg
//
